Addgene plasmid #125984: 177_pAAV-ProD8-CatCh-GFP-WPRE
Purpose: Targeting expression to neuronal and glial cell types in mice, non-human primates, and human retina
Depositing lab: Botond Roska. Depositing organization: Friedrich Miescher Institute for Biomedical Research. Publication: Targeting neuronal and glial cell types with synthetic promoter AAVs in mice, non-human primates and humans. Juttner J, Szabo A, Gross-Scherf B, Morikawa RK, Rompani SB, Hantz P, Szikra T, Esposti F, Cowan CS, Bharioke A, Patino-Alvarez CP, Keles O, Kusnyerik A, Azoulay T, Hartl D, Krebs AR, Schubeler D, Hajdu RI, Lukats A, Nemeth J, Nagy ZZ, Wu KC, Wu RH, Xiang L, Fang XL, Jin ZB, Goldblum D, Hasler PW, Scholl HPN, Krol J, Roska B. Nat Neurosci. 2019 Jul 8. pii: 10.1038/s41593-019-0431-2. doi: 10.1038/s41593-019-0431-2. PubMed 31285614.
Backbone
  Vector backbone: pAAV
  Vector type: AAV
Growth in bacteria
  Bacterial resistance: Ampicillin, 100 μg/mL
  Growth temperature: 37°C
  Growth strain: NEB Stable
  Copy number: High Copy
Gene/Insert
  Gene/Insert name: CatCh-GFP (alt name: ChR2(L132C)-EGFP)
  Species: Synthetic
  Promoter: ProD8
  Cloning method: Restriction Enzyme; 5′ cloning site Unknown (unknown if destroyed); 3′ cloning site Unknown (unknown if destroyed)
Terms and licenses: Academic/Nonprofit Terms; Industry Terms: Not Available to Industry
Depositor comments: Please visit https://www.biorxiv.org/content/early/2018/10/04/434720.full.pdf for BioRxiv preprint
How to cite: 177_pAAV-ProD8-CatCh-GFP-WPRE was a gift from Botond Roska (Addgene plasmid # 125984 ; http://n2t.net/addgene:125984 ; RRID:Addgene_125984)
