[The description below was written by a language model from this plasmid's Addgene catalogue record and pLannotate feature annotations shown in this document.]
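Description:
177_pAAV-ProD8-CatCh-GFP-WPRE is an AAV transfer plasmid of about 6.5 kb built on a pAAV backbone. It is one of a series of vectors that use synthetic promoters to restrict transgene expression to particular neuronal and glial cell types in the retina of mice, non-human primates and humans. It is maintained in E. coli at high copy through a ColE1/pUC-type origin and selected with ampicillin via the bla gene and its own promoter. An f1/M13 phage origin also lies in the backbone. The record lists a recombination-deficient strain for growth, which is usual for ITR-containing plasmids. The short bom and rop matches, and a tiny hit to an mVenus fragment upstream of the payload, appear to be backbone remnants or incidental annotations rather than functional parts.

The expression cassette sits between AAV2 inverted terminal repeats, which direct replication and packaging of the intervening DNA into AAV particles. The 3′ ITR is annotated in full, whereas the 5′ ITR is detected only as two short fragments. ProD8 is the stated promoter. The annotation software does not recognise it as such, but the unannotated stretch after the 5′ ITR ends in a minimal TATA-box promoter, which probably forms its core; the record does not say which cell type ProD8 targets. This promoter drives CatCh, the L132C variant of the blue-light-gated cation channel channelrhodopsin-2, fused to EGFP so that expressing cells can be both optically stimulated and visualised. A WPRE follows the fusion to boost transcript stability and expression, and the human growth hormone polyadenylation signal terminates the transcript. The sequencing-derived and depositor sequence records give essentially identical feature maps.
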