Features (pLannotate 1.2.2; 17 found; start..end, strand, type, name):
     12..39      +  repeat_region  AAV2 ITR (fragment): inverted terminal repeat of adeno-associated virus serotype 2 inverted
     68..95      +  repeat_region  AAV2 ITR (fragment): inverted terminal repeat of adeno-associated virus serotype 2 inverted
    804..824     +  CDS            VC155 (fragment): C-terminal fragment of mVenus for use in bimolecular fluorescence complementation (BiFC) (Kodama and Hu, 2010)
    827..858     +  promoter       minP: minimal TATA-box promoter with low basal activity
    918..1843    +  CDS            ChR2 (fragment): N-terminal fragment of channelrhodopsin-2 from the alga Chlamydomonas reinhardtii (Nagel et al., 2003) blue light-activated cation channel
   1848..2564    +  CDS            EGFP: EGFP is a basic (constitutively fluorescent) green fluorescent protein published in 1996, derived from Aequorea victoria. It is reported to be a rapidly-maturing weak dimer with moderate acid sensitivity.
   2571..2595    +  misc_feature   MCS (fragment): pBluescript multiple cloning site
   2595..3183    +  misc_feature   WPRE: woodchuck hepatitis virus posttranscriptional regulatory element
   3215..3691    +  polyA_signal   hGH poly(A) signal: human growth hormone polyadenylation signal
   3731..3871    +  repeat_region  AAV2 ITR: inverted terminal repeat of adeno-associated virus serotype 2 inverted
   3876..3927    -  misc_feature   bom (fragment): basis of mobility region from pBR322
   3946..4326    +  rep_origin     M13 ori (sequence partly withheld): M13 bacteriophage origin of replication; arrow indicates direction of (+) strand synthesis
   4402..4451    -  misc_feature   bom (fragment): basis of mobility region from pBR322
   4553..4588    -  CDS            rop (fragment): Rop protein, which maintains plasmids at low copy number; rop
   4683..4787    +  promoter       AmpR promoter: bla
   4788..5648    +  CDS            AmpR: β-lactamase; bla; confers resistance to ampicillin, carbenicillin, and related antibiotics
   5819..6407    +  rep_origin     ori: high-copy-number ColE1/pMB1/pBR322/pUC origin of replication
>Addgene plasmid #125984 | 177_pAAV-ProD8-CatCh-GFP-WPRE | depositor full sequence | sequence record 241133 | 177_pAAV-ProD8-CatCh-GFP-WPRE sequence 6468 bps
CCTGCAGGCAGCTGCGCGCTCGCTCGCTCACTGAGGCCGCCCGGGCGTCGGGCGACCTTTGGTCGCCCGG
CCTCAGTGAGCGAGCGAGCGCGCAGAGAGGGAGTGGCCAACTCCATCACTAGGGGTTCCTGCGGCCGCAC
GCGTATCCTGGGGTTTAAACAGGACTAGGTCCACTGGGAGAAGAGGAAGTCAAACAGGACTAGTCATCGA
TAGGCTAGCCAGCTTAATTAATCAGATCGGGAGGGTTCAAACGAGCGTGAGCATCCAAACCGTACAGCTG
AAGGTCTCCTACACTCAGACAGCCAGCAACCGGCACTTGCTCTGTGCCTGTAGACACTTCCTGTCTCATA
TCCAATTCACCTCTATAAACCTCATCCTCCCGGGCCCCCAAAGCCTCCACGGGATGTCTTAAAACGAGAA
GAGCCGCTTCCTGAACCTCTTTTCAGTGGCTCTGTCTTTAAAGTCTCAGCTCTGGGATGGCTTCCTCCTA
AGCTCCTGTATTCAAATCCCCAGGCTAGCACAAAGTATCTCTCCCTGTGTACTTCTCTAATCTAATAAAT
CTCTTTCATCTTGACATGAAGTATTAGAAGTCATTTTCAGACTTGTAAAGATGTTGGTTACTTAAGACAC
GCATTAATTGATTAGCACATGACAGAGTTTCCTGATACTGAGGATCGATGTGGAAAGAAAGATACTTAGT
TACTCTAAGCCTCTATCTAAGGAGACAGGGAGGAAACGTTACTTTTCATACATAGGTCAGACATGAATCT
AACTAGGGGATGGTTGGTTTTGTTTGGCAATCCTCACATGGTCCTGCTGGAGTTAGTAGAGGGTATATAA
TGGAAGCTCGACTTCCAGCTATCACATCCACTGTGTTGTTGTGAACTGGAATCCACTATAGGCCAGGATC
CGCCACCATGGATTATGGAGGCGCCCTGAGTGCCGTTGGGCGCGAGCTGCTATTTGTAACGAACCCAGTA
GTCGTCAATGGCTCTGTACTTGTGCCTGAGGACCAGTGTTACTGCGCGGGCTGGATTGAGTCGCGTGGCA
CAAACGGTGCCCAAACGGCGTCGAACGTGCTGCAATGGCTTGCTGCTGGCTTCTCCATCCTACTGCTTAT
GTTTTACGCCTACCAAACATGGAAGTCAACCTGCGGCTGGGAGGAGATCTATGTGTGCGCTATCGAGATG
GTCAAGGTGATTCTCGAGTTCTTCTTCGAGTTTAAGAACCCGTCCATGCTGTATCTAGCCACAGGCCACC
GCGTCCAGTGGTTGCGTTACGCCGAGTGGCTTCTCACCTGCCCGGTCATTTGCATTCACCTGTCAAACCT
GACGGGCTTGTCCAACGACTACAGCAGGCGCACCATGGGTCTGCTTGTGTCTGATATTGGCACAATTGTG
TGGGGCGCCACTTCCGCCATGGCCACCGGATACGTCAAGGTCATCTTCTTCTGCCTGGGTCTGTGTTATG
GTGCTAACACGTTCTTTCACGCTGCCAAGGCCTACATCGAGGGTTACCACACCGTGCCGAAGGGCCGGTG
TCGCCAGGTGGTGACTGGCATGGCTTGGCTCTTCTTCGTATCATGGGGTATGTTCCCCATCCTGTTCATC
CTCGGCCCCGAGGGCTTCGGCGTCCTGAGCGTGTACGGCTCCACCGTCGGCCACACCATCATTGACCTGA
TGTCGAAGAACTGCTGGGGTCTGCTCGGCCACTACCTGCGCGTGCTGATCCACGAGCATATCCTCATCCA
CGGCGACATTCGCAAGACCACCAAATTGAACATTGGTGGCACTGAGATTGAGGTCGAGACGCTGGTGGAG
GACGAGGCCGAGGCTGGCGCGGTACCCATGGTGAGCAAGGGCGAGGAGCTGTTCACCGGGGTGGTGCCCA
TCCTGGTCGAGCTGGACGGCGACGTAAACGGCCACAAGTTCAGCGTGTCCGGCGAGGGCGAGGGCGATGC
CACCTACGGCAAGCTGACCCTGAAGTTCATCTGCACCACCGGCAAGCTGCCCGTGCCCTGGCCCACCCTC
GTGACCACCCTGACCTACGGCGTGCAGTGCTTCAGCCGCTACCCCGACCACATGAAGCAGCACGACTTCT
TCAAGTCCGCCATGCCCGAAGGCTACGTCCAGGAGCGCACCATCTTCTTCAAGGACGACGGCAACTACAA
GACCCGCGCCGAGGTGAAGTTCGAGGGCGACACCCTGGTGAACCGCATCGAGCTGAAGGGCATCGACTTC
AAGGAGGACGGCAACATCCTGGGGCACAAGCTGGAGTACAACTACAACAGCCACAACGTCTATATCATGG
CCGACAAGCAGAAGAACGGCATCAAGGTGAACTTCAAGATCCGCCACAACATCGAGGACGGCAGCGTGCA
GCTCGCCGACCACTACCAGCAGAACACCCCCATCGGCGACGGCCCCGTGCTGCTGCCCGACAACCACTAC
CTGAGCACCCAGTCCGCCCTGAGCAAAGACCCCAACGAGAAGCGCGATCACATGGTCCTGCTGGAGTTCG
TGACCGCCGCCGGGATCACTCTCGGCATGGACGAGCTGTACAAGTGATAAGAATTCGATATCAAGCTTAT
CGATAATCAACCTCTGGATTACAAAATTTGTGAAAGATTGACTGGTATTCTTAACTATGTTGCTCCTTTT
ACGCTATGTGGATACGCTGCTTTAATGCCTTTGTATCATGCTATTGCTTCCCGTATGGCTTTCATTTTCT
CCTCCTTGTATAAATCCTGGTTGCTGTCTCTTTATGAGGAGTTGTGGCCCGTTGTCAGGCAACGTGGCGT
GGTGTGCACTGTGTTTGCTGACGCAACCCCCACTGGTTGGGGCATTGCCACCACCTGTCAGCTCCTTTCC
GGGACTTTCGCTTTCCCCCTCCCTATTGCCACGGCGGAACTCATCGCCGCCTGCCTTGCCCGCTGCTGGA
CAGGGGCTCGGCTGTTGGGCACTGACAATTCCGTGGTGTTGTCGGGGAAATCATCGTCCTTTCCTTGGCT
GCTCGCCTATGTTGCCACCTGGATTCTGCGCGGGACGTCCTTCTGCTACGTCCCTTCGGCCCTCAATCCA
GCGGACCTTCCTTCCCGCGGCCTGCTGCCGGCTCTGCGGCCTCTTCCGCGTCTTCGCCTTCGCCCTCAGA
CGAGTCGGATCTCCCTTTGGGCCGCCTCCCCGCATCGATACCGAGCGCTGCTCGAGAGATCTACGGGTGG
CATCCCTGTGACCCCTCCCCAGTGCCTCTCCTGGCCCTGGAAGTTGCCACTCCAGTGCCCACCAGCCTTG
TCCTAATAAAATTAAGTTGCATCATTTTGTCTGACTAGGTGTCCTTCTATAATATTATGGGGTGGAGGGG
GGTGGTATGGAGCAAGGGGCAAGTTGGGAAGACAACCTGTAGGGCCTGCGGGGTCTATTGGGAACCAAGC
TGGAGTGCAGTGGCACAATCTTGGCTCACTGCAATCTCCGCCTCCTGGGTTCAAGCGATTCTCCTGCCTC
AGCCTCCCGAGTTGTTGGGATTCCAGGCATGCATGACCAGGCTCAGCTAATTTTTGTTTTTTTGGTAGAG
ACGGGGTTTCACCATATTGGCCAGGCTGGTCTCCAACTCCTAATCTCAGGTGATCTACCCACCTTGGCCT
CCCAAATTGCTGGGATTACAGGCGTGAACCACTGCTCCCTTCCCTGTCCTTCTGATTTTGTAGGTAACCA
CGTGCGGACCGAGCGGCCGCAGGAACCCCTAGTGATGGAGTTGGCCACTCCCTCTCTGCGCGCTCGCTCG
CTCACTGAGGCCGGGCGACCAAAGGTCGCCCGACGCCCGGGCTTTGCCCGGGCGGCCTCAGTGAGCGAGC
GAGCGCGCAGCTGCCTGCAGGGGCGCCTGATGCGGTATTTTCTCCTTACGCATCTGTGCGGTATTTCACA
CCGCATA
[142 nt withheld, positions 3928-4069]
C
[141 nt withheld, positions 4071-4211]
CCTTTGACGTTGGAGTCCACGTTCTTT
[37 nt withheld, positions 4239-4275]
ACCCTATCTCGGGCTATTCTTTTGATTTATAAGGGATTTTGCCGATTTCGGCCTATTGGTTAAAAAATGA
GCTGATTTAACAAAAATTTAACGCGAATTTTAACAAAATATTAACGTTTACAATTTTATGGTGCACTCTC
AGTACAATCTGCTCTGATGCCGCATAGTTAAGCCAGCCCCGACACCCGCCAACACCCGCTGACGCGCCCT
GACGGGCTTGTCTGCTCCCGGCATCCGCTTACAGACAAGCTGTGACCGTCTCCGGGAGCTGCATGTGTCA
GAGGTTTTCACCGTCATCACCGAAACGCGCGAGACGAAAGGGCCTCGTGATACGCCTATTTTTATAGGTT
AATGTCATGATAATAATGGTTTCTTAGACGTCAGGTGGCACTTTTCGGGGAAATGTGCGCGGAACCCCTA
TTTGTTTATTTTTCTAAATACATTCAAATATGTATCCGCTCATGAGACAATAACCCTGATAAATGCTTCA
ATAATATTGAAAAAGGAAGAGTATGAGTATTCAACATTTCCGTGTCGCCCTTATTCCCTTTTTTGCGGCA
TTTTGCCTTCCTGTTTTTGCTCACCCAGAAACGCTGGTGAAAGTAAAAGATGCTGAAGATCAGTTGGGTG
CACGAGTGGGTTACATCGAACTGGATCTCAACAGCGGTAAGATCCTTGAGAGTTTTCGCCCCGAAGAACG
TTTTCCAATGATGAGCACTTTTAAAGTTCTGCTATGTGGCGCGGTATTATCCCGTATTGACGCCGGGCAA
GAGCAACTCGGTCGCCGCATACACTATTCTCAGAATGACTTGGTTGAGTACTCACCAGTCACAGAAAAGC
ATCTTACGGATGGCATGACAGTAAGAGAATTATGCAGTGCTGCCATAACCATGAGTGATAACACTGCGGC
CAACTTACTTCTGACAACGATCGGAGGACCGAAGGAGCTAACCGCTTTTTTGCACAACATGGGGGATCAT
GTAACTCGCCTTGATCGTTGGGAACCGGAGCTGAATGAAGCCATACCAAACGACGAGCGTGACACCACGA
TGCCTGTAGCAATGGCAACAACGTTGCGCAAACTATTAACTGGCGAACTACTTACTCTAGCTTCCCGGCA
ACAATTAATAGACTGGATGGAGGCGGATAAAGTTGCAGGACCACTTCTGCGCTCGGCCCTTCCGGCTGGC
TGGTTTATTGCTGATAAATCTGGAGCCGGTGAGCGTGGGTCTCGCGGTATCATTGCAGCACTGGGGCCAG
ATGGTAAGCCCTCCCGTATCGTAGTTATCTACACGACGGGGAGTCAGGCAACTATGGATGAACGAAATAG
ACAGATCGCTGAGATAGGTGCCTCACTGATTAAGCATTGGTAACTGTCAGACCAAGTTTACTCATATATA
CTTTAGATTGATTTAAAACTTCATTTTTAATTTAAAAGGATCTAGGTGAAGATCCTTTTTGATAATCTCA
TGACCAAAATCCCTTAACGTGAGTTTTCGTTCCACTGAGCGTCAGACCCCGTAGAAAAGATCAAAGGATC
TTCTTGAGATCCTTTTTTTCTGCGCGTAATCTGCTGCTTGCAAACAAAAAAACCACCGCTACCAGCGGTG
GTTTGTTTGCCGGATCAAGAGCTACCAACTCTTTTTCCGAAGGTAACTGGCTTCAGCAGAGCGCAGATAC
CAAATACTGTCCTTCTAGTGTAGCCGTAGTTAGGCCACCACTTCAAGAACTCTGTAGCACCGCCTACATA
CCTCGCTCTGCTAATCCTGTTACCAGTGGCTGCTGCCAGTGGCGATAAGTCGTGTCTTACCGGGTTGGAC
TCAAGACGATAGTTACCGGATAAGGCGCAGCGGTCGGGCTGAACGGGGGGTTCGTGCACACAGCCCAGCT
TGGAGCGAACGACCTACACCGAACTGAGATACCTACAGCGTGAGCTATGAGAAAGCGCCACGCTTCCCGA
AGGGAGAAAGGCGGACAGGTATCCGGTAAGCGGCAGGGTCGGAACAGGAGAGCGCACGAGGGAGCTTCCA
GGGGGAAACGCCTGGTATCTTTATAGTCCTGTCGGGTTTCGCCACCTCTGACTTGAGCGTCGATTTTTGT
GATGCTCGTCAGGGGGGCGGAGCCTATGGAAAAACGCCAGCAACGCGGCCTTTTTACGGTTCCTGGCCTT
TTGCTGGCCTTTTGCTCACATGT
