Features (pLannotate 1.2.2; 17 found; start..end, strand, type, name):
     12..39      +  repeat_region  AAV2 ITR (fragment): inverted terminal repeat of adeno-associated virus serotype 2 inverted
     68..95      +  repeat_region  AAV2 ITR (fragment): inverted terminal repeat of adeno-associated virus serotype 2 inverted
    804..824     +  CDS            VC155 (fragment): C-terminal fragment of mVenus for use in bimolecular fluorescence complementation (BiFC) (Kodama and Hu, 2010)
    827..858     +  promoter       minP: minimal TATA-box promoter with low basal activity
    918..1843    +  CDS            ChR2 (fragment): N-terminal fragment of channelrhodopsin-2 from the alga Chlamydomonas reinhardtii (Nagel et al., 2003) blue light-activated cation channel
   1848..2564    +  CDS            EGFP: EGFP is a basic (constitutively fluorescent) green fluorescent protein published in 1996, derived from Aequorea victoria. It is reported to be a rapidly-maturing weak dimer with moderate acid sensitivity.
   2571..2595    +  misc_feature   MCS (fragment): pBluescript multiple cloning site
   2595..3183    +  misc_feature   WPRE: woodchuck hepatitis virus posttranscriptional regulatory element
   3215..3691    +  polyA_signal   hGH poly(A) signal: human growth hormone polyadenylation signal
   3731..3871    +  repeat_region  AAV2 ITR: inverted terminal repeat of adeno-associated virus serotype 2 inverted
   3876..3927    -  misc_feature   bom (fragment): basis of mobility region from pBR322
   3946..4401    +  rep_origin     f1 ori (sequence partly withheld): f1 bacteriophage origin of replication; arrow indicates direction of (+) strand synthesis
   4402..4451    -  misc_feature   bom (fragment): basis of mobility region from pBR322
   4553..4588    -  CDS            rop (fragment): Rop protein, which maintains plasmids at low copy number; rop
   4683..4787    +  promoter       AmpR promoter: bla
   4788..5648    +  CDS            AmpR: β-lactamase; bla; confers resistance to ampicillin, carbenicillin, and related antibiotics
   5819..6407    +  rep_origin     ori: high-copy-number ColE1/pMB1/pBR322/pUC origin of replication
>Addgene plasmid #125984 | 177_pAAV-ProD8-CatCh-GFP-WPRE | addgene full sequence | sequence record 256934 | Addgene NGS Result
CCTGCAGGCAGCTGCGCGCTCGCTCGCTCACTGAGGCCGCCCGGGCGTCGGGCGACCTTTGGTCGCCCGG
CCTCAGTGAGCGAGCGAGCGCGCAGAGAGGGAGTGGCCAACTCCATCACTAGGGGTTCCTGCGGCCGCAC
GCGTATCCTGGGGTTTAAACAGGACTAGGTCCACTGGGAGAAGAGGAAGTCAAACAGGACTAGTCATCGA
TAGGCTAGCCAGCTTAATTAATCAGATCGGGAGGGTTCAAACGAGCGTGAGCATCCAAACCGTACAGCTG
AAGGTCTCCTACACTCAGACAGCCAGCAACCGGCACTTGCTCTGTGCCTGTAGACACTTCCTGTCTCATA
TCCAATTCACCTCTATAAACCTCATCCTCCCGGGCCCCCAAAGCCTCCACGGGATGTCTTAAAACGAGAA
GAGCCGCTTCCTGAACCTCTTTTCAGTGGCTCTGTCTTTAAAGTCTCAGCTCTGGGATGGCTTCCTCCTA
AGCTCCTGTATTCAAATCCCCAGGCTAGCACAAAGTATCTCTCCCTGTGTACTTCTCTAATCTAATAAAT
CTCTTTCATCTTGACATGAAGTATTAGAAGTCATTTTCAGACTTGTAAAGATGTTGGTTACTTAAGACAC
GCATTAATTGATTAGCACATGACAGAGTTTCCTGATACTGAGGATCGATGTGGAAAGAAAGATACTTAGT
TACTCTAAGCCTCTATCTAAGGAGACAGGGAGGAAACGTTACTTTTCATACATAGGTCAGACATGAATCT
AACTAGGGGATGGTTGGTTTTGTTTGGCAATCCTCACATGGTCCTGCTGGAGTTAGTAGAGGGTATATAA
TGGAAGCTCGACTTCCAGCTATCACATCCACTGTGTTGTTGTGAACTGGAATCCACTATAGGCCAGGATC
CGCCACCATGGATTATGGAGGCGCCCTGAGTGCCGTTGGGCGCGAGCTGCTATTTGTAACGAACCCAGTA
GTCGTCAATGGCTCTGTACTTGTGCCTGAGGACCAGTGTTACTGCGCGGGCTGGATTGAGTCGCGTGGCA
CAAACGGTGCCCAAACGGCGTCGAACGTGCTGCAATGGCTTGCTGCTGGCTTCTCCATCCTACTGCTTAT
GTTTTACGCCTACCAAACATGGAAGTCAACCTGCGGCTGGGAGGAGATCTATGTGTGCGCTATCGAGATG
GTCAAGGTGATTCTCGAGTTCTTCTTCGAGTTTAAGAACCCGTCCATGCTGTATCTAGCCACAGGCCACC
GCGTCCAGTGGTTGCGTTACGCCGAGTGGCTTCTCACCTGCCCGGTCATTTGCATTCACCTGTCAAACCT
GACGGGCTTGTCCAACGACTACAGCAGGCGCACCATGGGTCTGCTTGTGTCTGATATTGGCACAATTGTG
TGGGGCGCCACTTCCGCCATGGCCACCGGATACGTCAAGGTCATCTTCTTCTGCCTGGGTCTGTGTTATG
GTGCTAACACGTTCTTTCACGCTGCCAAGGCCTACATCGAGGGTTACCACACCGTGCCGAAGGGCCGGTG
TCGCCAGGTGGTGACTGGCATGGCTTGGCTCTTCTTCGTATCATGGGGTATGTTCCCCATCCTGTTCATC
CTCGGCCCCGAGGGCTTCGGCGTCCTGAGCGTGTACGGCTCCACCGTCGGCCACACCATCATTGACCTGA
TGTCGAAGAACTGCTGGGGTCTGCTCGGCCACTACCTGCGCGTGCTGATCCACGAGCATATCCTCATCCA
CGGCGACATTCGCAAGACCACCAAATTGAACATTGGTGGCACTGAGATTGAGGTCGAGACGCTGGTGGAG
GACGAGGCCGAGGCTGGCGCGGTACCCATGGTGAGCAAGGGCGAGGAGCTGTTCACCGGGGTGGTGCCCA
TCCTGGTCGAGCTGGACGGCGACGTAAACGGCCACAAGTTCAGCGTGTCCGGCGAGGGCGAGGGCGATGC
CACCTACGGCAAGCTGACCCTGAAGTTCATCTGCACCACCGGCAAGCTGCCCGTGCCCTGGCCCACCCTC
GTGACCACCCTGACCTACGGCGTGCAGTGCTTCAGCCGCTACCCCGACCACATGAAGCAGCACGACTTCT
TCAAGTCCGCCATGCCCGAAGGCTACGTCCAGGAGCGCACCATCTTCTTCAAGGACGACGGCAACTACAA
GACCCGCGCCGAGGTGAAGTTCGAGGGCGACACCCTGGTGAACCGCATCGAGCTGAAGGGCATCGACTTC
AAGGAGGACGGCAACATCCTGGGGCACAAGCTGGAGTACAACTACAACAGCCACAACGTCTATATCATGG
CCGACAAGCAGAAGAACGGCATCAAGGTGAACTTCAAGATCCGCCACAACATCGAGGACGGCAGCGTGCA
GCTCGCCGACCACTACCAGCAGAACACCCCCATCGGCGACGGCCCCGTGCTGCTGCCCGACAACCACTAC
CTGAGCACCCAGTCCGCCCTGAGCAAAGACCCCAACGAGAAGCGCGATCACATGGTCCTGCTGGAGTTCG
TGACCGCCGCCGGGATCACTCTCGGCATGGACGAGCTGTACAAGTGATAAGAATTCGATATCAAGCTTAT
CGATAATCAACCTCTGGATTACAAAATTTGTGAAAGATTGACTGGTATTCTTAACTATGTTGCTCCTTTT
ACGCTATGTGGATACGCTGCTTTAATGCCTTTGTATCATGCTATTGCTTCCCGTATGGCTTTCATTTTCT
CCTCCTTGTATAAATCCTGGTTGCTGTCTCTTTATGAGGAGTTGTGGCCCGTTGTCAGGCAACGTGGCGT
GGTGTGCACTGTGTTTGCTGACGCAACCCCCACTGGTTGGGGCATTGCCACCACCTGTCAGCTCCTTTCC
GGGACTTTCGCTTTCCCCCTCCCTATTGCCACGGCGGAACTCATCGCCGCCTGCCTTGCCCGCTGCTGGA
CAGGGGCTCGGCTGTTGGGCACTGACAATTCCGTGGTGTTGTCGGGGAAATCATCGTCCTTTCCTTGGCT
GCTCGCCTATGTTGCCACCTGGATTCTGCGCGGGACGTCCTTCTGCTACGTCCCTTCGGCCCTCAATCCA
GCGGACCTTCCTTCCCGCGGCCTGCTGCCGGCTCTGCGGCCTCTTCCGCGTCTTCGCCTTCGCCCTCAGA
CGAGTCGGATCTCCCTTTGGGCCGCCTCCCCGCATCGATACCGAGCGCTGCTCGAGAGATCTACGGGTGG
CATCCCTGTGACCCCTCCCCAGTGCCTCTCCTGGCCCTGGAAGTTGCCACTCCAGTGCCCACCAGCCTTG
TCCTAATAAAATTAAGTTGCATCATTTTGTCTGACTAGGTGTCCTTCTATAATATTATGGGGTGGAGGGG
GGTGGTATGGAGCAAGGGGCAAGTTGGGAAGACAACCTGTAGGGCCTGCGGGGTCTATTGGGAACCAAGC
TGGAGTGCAGTGGCACAATCTTGGCTCACTGCAATCTCCGCCTCCTGGGTTCAAGCGATTCTCCTGCCTC
AGCCTCCCGAGTTGTTGGGATTCCAGGCATGCATGACCAGGCTCAGCTAATTTTTGTTTTTTTGGTAGAG
ACGGGGTTTCACCATATTGGCCAGGCTGGTCTCCAACTCCTAATCTCAGGTGATCTACCCACCTTGGCCT
CCCAAATTGCTGGGATTACAGGCGTGAACCACTGCTCCCTTCCCTGTCCTTCTGATTTTGTAGGTAACCA
CGTGCGGACCGAGCGGCCGCAGGAACCCCTAGTGATGGAGTTGGCCACTCCCTCTCTGCGCGCTCGCTCG
CTCACTGAGGCCGGGCGACCAAAGGTCGCCCGACGCCCGGGCTTTGCCCGGGCGGCCTCAGTGAGCGAGC
GAGCGCGCAGCTGCCTGCAGGGGCGCCTGATGCGGTATTTTCTCCTTACGCATCTGTGCGGTATTTCACA
CCGCATA
[95 nt withheld, positions 3928-4022]
T
[46 nt withheld, positions 4024-4069]
C
[141 nt withheld, positions 4071-4211]
CCTTTGACGTTGGAGTCCACGTTCTTT
[37 nt withheld, positions 4239-4275]
ACTCTATCTCGGGCTATTCTTTTGATTTATAAGGGATTTTGCCGATTTCGGTCTATTGGTTAAAAAATGA
GCTGATTTAACAAAAATTTAACGCGAATTTTAACAAAATATTAACGTTTACAATTTTATGGTGCACTCTC
AGTACAATCTGCTCTGATGCCGCATAGTTAAGCCAGCCCCGACACCCGCCAACACCCGCTGACGCGCCCT
GACGGGCTTGTCTGCTCCCGGCATCCGCTTACAGACAAGCTGTGACCGTCTCCGGGAGCTGCATGTGTCA
GAGGTTTTCACCGTCATCACCGAAACGCGCGAGACGAAAGGGCCTCGTGATACGCCTATTTTTATAGGTT
AATGTCATGATAATAATGGTTTCTTAGACGTCAGGTGGCACTTTTCGGGGAAATGTGCGCGGAACCCCTA
TTTGTTTATTTTTCTAAATACATTCAAATATGTATCCGCTCATGAGACAATAACCCTGATAAATGCTTCA
ATAATATTGAAAAAGGAAGAGTATGAGTATTCAACATTTCCGTGTCGCCCTTATTCCCTTTTTTGCGGCA
TTTTGCCTTCCTGTTTTTGCTCACCCAGAAACGCTGGTGAAAGTAAAAGATGCTGAAGATCAGTTGGGTG
CACGAGTGGGTTACATCGAACTGGATCTCAACAGCGGTAAGATCCTTGAGAGTTTTCGCCCCGAAGAACG
TTTTCCAATGATGAGCACTTTTAAAGTTCTGCTATGTGGCGCGGTATTATCCCGTATTGACGCCGGGCAA
GAGCAACTCGGTCGCCGCATACACTATTCTCAGAATGACTTGGTTGAGTACTCACCAGTCACAGAAAAGC
ATCTTACGGATGGCATGACAGTAAGAGAATTATGCAGTGCTGCCATAACCATGAGTGATAACACTGCGGC
CAACTTACTTCTGACAACGATCGGAGGACCGAAGGAGCTAACCGCTTTTTTGCACAACATGGGGGATCAT
GTAACTCGCCTTGATCGTTGGGAACCGGAGCTGAATGAAGCCATACCAAACGACGAGCGTGACACCACGA
TGCCTGTAGCAATGGCAACAACGTTGCGCAAACTATTAACTGGCGAACTACTTACTCTAGCTTCCCGGCA
ACAATTAATAGACTGGATGGAGGCGGATAAAGTTGCAGGACCACTTCTGCGCTCGGCCCTTCCGGCTGGC
TGGTTTATTGCTGATAAATCTGGAGCCGGTGAGCGTGGGTCTCGCGGTATCATTGCAGCACTGGGGCCAG
ATGGTAAGCCCTCCCGTATCGTAGTTATCTACACGACGGGGAGTCAGGCAACTATGGATGAACGAAATAG
ACAGATCGCTGAGATAGGTGCCTCACTGATTAAGCATTGGTAACTGTCAGACCAAGTTTACTCATATATA
CTTTAGATTGATTTAAAACTTCATTTTTAATTTAAAAGGATCTAGGTGAAGATCCTTTTTGATAATCTCA
TGACCAAAATCCCTTAACGTGAGTTTTCGTTCCACTGAGCGTCAGACCCCGTAGAAAAGATCAAAGGATC
TTCTTGAGATCCTTTTTTTCTGCGCGTAATCTGCTGCTTGCAAACAAAAAAACCACCGCTACCAGCGGTG
GTTTGTTTGCCGGATCAAGAGCTACCAACTCTTTTTCCGAAGGTAACTGGCTTCAGCAGAGCGCAGATAC
CAAATACTGTTCTTCTAGTGTAGCCGTAGTTAGGCCACCACTTCAAGAACTCTGTAGCACCGCCTACATA
CCTCGCTCTGCTAATCCTGTTACCAGTGGCTGCTGCCAGTGGCGATAAGTCGTGTCTTACCGGGTTGGAC
TCAAGACGATAGTTACCGGATAAGGCGCAGCGGTCGGGCTGAACGGGGGGTTCGTGCACACAGCCCAGCT
TGGAGCGAACGACCTACACCGAACTGAGATACCTACAGCGTGAGCTATGAGAAAGCGCCACGCTTCCCGA
AGGGAGAAAGGCGGACAGGTATCCGGTAAGCGGCAGGGTCGGAACAGGAGAGCGCACGAGGGAGCTTCCA
GGGGGAAACGCCTGGTATCTTTATAGTCCTGTCGGGTTTCGCCACCTCTGACTTGAGCGTCGATTTTTGT
GATGCTCGTCAGGGGGGCGGAGCCTATGGAAAAACGCCAGCAACGCGGCCTTTTTACGGTTCCTGGCCTT
TTGCTGGCCTTTTGCTCACATGT
